# Supplementary material for: L-SCRaMbLE as a tool for light-controlled Cre-mediated recombination in yeast
Source: Nat Commun. 2018 May 22;9:1931. doi: 10.1038/s41467-017-02208-6 (PMC5964156; doi:10.1038/s41467-017-02208-6)
Supplement: Supplementary file 12 — Supplementary Data 9 [file 41467_2017_2208_MOESM12_ESM.txt]

LOCUS       pLM006      8377 bp    DNA     circular UNA 14-APR-2014
DEFINITION  .
COMMENT     ApEinfo:methylated:1                                               
FEATURES             Location/Qualifiers
     CDS             558..1217
                     /label="HIS3"
                     /ApEinfo_revcolor=#34cb58
                     /ApEinfo_fwdcolor=#34cb58
     misc_feature    1609..1915
                     /label="FI ori"
                     /ApEinfo_revcolor=#faac61
                     /ApEinfo_fwdcolor=#faac61
     promoter        2193..3172
                     /label="SCW11pr"
                     /ApEinfo_revcolor=#386343
                     /ApEinfo_fwdcolor=#386343
     CDS             3214..4242
                     /label=CRE
     CDS             4243..5196
                     /label=EBD
     terminator      5197..5599
                     /label="transcriptional terminator"
                     /ApEinfo_revcolor=#8e3bff
                     /ApEinfo_fwdcolor=#8e3bff
     CDS             complement(6857..7717)
                     /label="AMPr"
                     /ApEinfo_revcolor=#cb111d
                     /ApEinfo_fwdcolor=#cb111d
     misc_feature    7849..8366
                     /label="CEN/ARS"
                     /ApEinfo_revcolor=#df31ff
                     /ApEinfo_fwdcolor=#df31ff
ORIGIN
        1 TTATTATCAT GACATTAACC TATAAAAATA GGCGTATCAC GAGGCCCTTT CGTCTCGCGC
       61 GTTTCGGTGA TGACGGTGAA AACCTCTGAC ACATGCAGCT CCCGGAGACG GTCACAGCTT
      121 GTCTGTAAGC GGATGCCGGG AGCAGACAAG CCCGTCAGGG CGCGTCAGCG CGTGTTGGCG
      181 GGTGTCGGGG CTGGCTTAAC TATGCGGCAT CAGAGCAGAT TGTACTGAGA GTGCACCATA
      241 AATTCCCGTT TTAAGAGCTT GGTGAGCGCT AGGAGTCACT GCCAGGTATC GTTTGAACAC
      301 GGCATTAGTC AGGGAAGTCA TAACACAGTC CTTTCCCGCA ATTTTCTTTT TCTATTACTC
      361 TTGGCCTCCT CTAGTACACT CTATATTTTT TTATGCCTCG GTAATGATTT TCATTTTTTT
      421 TTTTCCCCTA GCGGATGACT CTTTTTTTTT CTTAGCGATT GGCATTATCA CATAATGAAT
      481 TATACATTAT ATAAAGTAAT GTGATTTCTT CGAAGAATAT ACTAAAAAAT GAGCAGGCAA
      541 GATAAACGAA GGCAAAGATG ACAGAGCAGA AAGCCCTAGT AAAGCGTATT ACAAATGAAA
      601 CCAAGATTCA GATTGCGATC TCTTTAAAGG GTGGTCCCCT AGCGATAGAG CACTCGATCT
      661 TCCCAGAAAA AGAGGCAGAA GCAGTAGCAG AACAGGCCAC ACAATCGCAA GTGATTAACG
      721 TCCACACAGG TATAGGGTTT CTGGACCATA TGATACATGC TCTGGCCAAG CATTCCGGCT
      781 GGTCGCTAAT CGTTGAGTGC ATTGGTGACT TACACATAGA CGACCATCAC ACCACTGAAG
      841 ACTGCGGGAT TGCTCTCGGT CAAGCTTTTA AAGAGGCCCT ACTGGCGCGT GGAGTAAAAA
      901 GGTTTGGATC AGGATTTGCG CCTTTGGATG AGGCACTTTC CAGAGCGGTG GTAGATCTTT
      961 CGAACAGGCC GTACGCAGTT GTCGAACTTG GTTTGCAAAG GGAGAAAGTA GGAGATCTCT
     1021 CTTGCGAGAT GATCCCGCAT TTTCTTGAAA GCTTTGCAGA GGCTAGCAGA ATTACCCTCC
     1081 ACGTTGATTG TCTGCGAGGC AAGAATGATC ATCACCGTAG TGAGAGTGCG TTCAAGGCTC
     1141 TTGCGGTTGC CATAAGAGAA GCCACCTCGC CCAATGGTAC CAACGATGTT CCCTCCACCA
     1201 AAGGTGTTCT TATGTAGTGA CACCGATTAT TTAAAGCTGC AGCATACGAT ATATATACAT
     1261 GTGTATATAT GTATACCTAT GAATGTCAGT AAGTATGTAT ACGAACAGTA TGATACTGAA
     1321 GATGACAAGG TAATGCATCA TTCTATACGT GTCATTCTGA ACGAGGCGCG CTTTCCTTTT
     1381 TTCTTTTTGC TTTTTCTTTT TTTTTCTCTT GAACTCGACG GATCTATGCG GTGTGAAATA
     1441 CCGCACAGAT GCGTAAGGAG AAAATACCGC ATCAGGAAAT TGTAAACGTT AATATTTTGT
     1501 TAAAATTCGC GTTAAATTTT TGTTAAATCA GCTCATTTTT TAACCAATAG GCCGAAATCG
     1561 GCAAAATCCC TTATAAATCA AAAGAATAGA CCGAGATAGG GTTGAGTGTT GTTCCAGTTT
     1621 GGAACAAGAG TCCACTATTA AAGAACGTGG ACTCCAACGT CAAAGGNNNN NNNNNNNNNN
     1681 NNNNNNNNNN NNNNNNNNNN NNNNNNNNNN NNNNNTNNNN NNNNNNNNNN NNNNNNNNNN
     1741 NNNNNNNNNN NNNNNNNNNN NNNNNNNNNN NNNNNNNNNN NNNNNNNNNN NNNNNNNNNN
     1801 NNNNNNNGNN NNNNNNNNNN NNNNNNNNNN NNNNNNNNNN NNNNNNNNNN NNNNNNNNNN
     1861 NNNNNNNNNN NNNNNNNNNN NNNNNNNNNN NNNNNNNNNN NNNNNNNNNN NNNNNNNNNN
     1921 NNNNNNNNNN NNCGCGCCAT TCGCCATTCA GGCTGCGCAA CTGTTGGGAA GGGCGATCGG
     1981 TGCGGGCCTC TTCGCTATTA CGCCAGCTGG CGAAAGGGGG ATGTGCTGCA AGGCGATTAA
     2041 GTTGGGTAAC GCCAGGGTTT TCCCAGTCAC GACGTTGTAA AACGACGGCC AGTGAGCGCG
     2101 CGTAATACGA CTCACTATAG GGCGAATTGG GTACCGGGCC CCCCCTCGAG GTCGACGGTA
     2161 TCGATAAGCT TGATATCGAA TTCCTGCAGC CCAATTACTT GTGTCTTGAC GCAATGAGAT
     2221 ACTACTACCC AGAGGTGATT CTCGACGTGG CTGGTGAGGC TAGCAATGCC AAGAAACTGT
     2281 ACCAAAGTTT AAAGATTAAT CTCAGTAACA ACATATACAA AGTTTGGGAA GAACAAGGTT
     2341 ATTGTTATGA AAATTACAGT CCGATAGATG GTCATGGTAC TGGTGCTGAG CATTTCACAG
     2401 GCTGGACAGC ACTTGTTGTC AACATCCTTG GACGCTTCTG AATCTATGTA GATATTTTCA
     2461 GTCATATAAA CAGATATGTA ACCAGATATG TACCAGTATG CAGGATGAAA ATTATAAATG
     2521 TTCCAGCTAT TCGAAAAGGG CCTCGCATCT CTTAGTTAGA GCCAGCATTT TCAGCTTTTT
     2581 TTTTCTCGCG TTTATTTACA TTTCGATGCG GCTGTGAGAA AAAGTTAAAA AATCGTGGAA
     2641 ACCAGCAACT GGTAACTAGC AGTCTGGGCC ATTGCAGCTA AAAGCCAGAC AAATAAACAA
     2701 TCGAAAACAC ACTCGAAACA TGCATTATGA AATGTCACAT TTTTTTTTTT CTTTTGGGGA
     2761 TTAATGGTTG CGAAGTGAGG TCTTTTCTAT TTACTGCGGT AAGATGAATA AAAGTTAGGG
     2821 AATGTTATTG TTTACAAGCT GGATACTAGA TCTCAAAATG TTAAAGTGTA AGGACTGACA
     2881 ACAAAATATG CTGCACCGAA AACAAATTAA GAATCTGAGG AGGGACTATT TAAGTGGAAA
     2941 GAAAATTGAA GTTCAATGAT CGTGTTTTCC TTCTGCTTAT CCAAATACAC TGTTATATAT
     3001 TAAGGCAACA GTACTATAAT CGTCAGTTAC GCAACAAAGA CAGTCCACTC TTTTAGAAGA
     3061 ATAAGCCTTT ACTGACATAC CTCCACTGTA ATAAATCTAT TCTATTCTCT GTACTGTTTA
     3121 TCGACTTATT ATTACGCTAC ACTCATTGAT ATAATATCTA ATAGAAAACC ATCATCCTGT
     3181 ACACTTTACT TAAAACCATT ATCTGAGTGT TAAATGTCCA ATTTACTGAC CGTACACCAA
     3241 AATTTGCCTG CATTACCGGT CGATGCAACG AGTGATGAGG TTCGCAAGAA CCTGATGGAC
     3301 ATGTTCAGGG ATCGCCAGGC GTTTTCTGAG CATACCTGGA AAATGCTTCT GTCCGTTTGC
     3361 CGGTCGTGGG CGGCATGGTG CAAGTTGAAT AACCGGAAAT GGTTTCCCGC AGAACCTGAA
     3421 GATGTTCGCG ATTATCTTCT ATATCTTCAG GCGCGCGGTC TGGCAGTAAA AACTATCCAG
     3481 CAACATTTGG GCCAGCTAAA CATGCTTCAT CGTCGGTCCG GGCTGCCACG ACCAAGTGAC
     3541 AGCAATGCTG TTTCACTGGT TATGCGGCGG ATCCGAAAAG AAAACGTTGA TGCCGGTGAA
     3601 CGTGCAAAAC AGGCTCTAGC GTTCGAACGC ACTGATTTCG ACCAGGTTCG TTCACTCATG
     3661 GAAAATAGCG ATCGCTGCCA GGATATACGT AATCTGGCAT TTCTGGGGAT TGCTTATAAC
     3721 ACCCTGTTAC GTATAGCCGA AATTGCCAGG ATCAGGGTTA AAGATATCTC ACGTACTGAC
     3781 GGTGGGAGAA TGTTAATCCA TATTGGCAGA ACGAAAACGC TGGTTAGCAC CGCAGGTGTA
     3841 GAGAAGGCAC TTAGCCTGGG GGTAACTAAA CTGGTCGAGC GATGGATTTC CGTCTCTGGT
     3901 GTAGCTGATG ATCCGAATAA CTACCTGTTT TGCCGGGTCA GAAAAAATGG TGTTGCCGCG
     3961 CCATCTGCCA CCAGCCAGCT ATCAACTCGC GCCCTGGAAG GGATTTTTGA AGCAGCTCAT
     4021 CGACTGATTT ACGGCGCTGA GGATGACTCT GGTCAGAGGT ACCTGGCCTG GTCTGGACAC
     4081 AGTGCCCGTG TCGGAGCCGC GCGAGATATG GCCCGCGCTG GAGTTTCAAT ACCGGAGATC
     4141 ATGCAAGCTG GTGGCTGGAC CAATGTAAAT ATTGTCATGA ACTATATCCG TAACCTGGAT
     4201 AGTGAAACAG GGGCAATGGT GGTCCTGCTG GAAGATGGCG ATCTCGAGCC ATCCGCTGGA
     4261 GACATGAGAG CTGCCAACCT TTGGCCAAGC CCGCTCATGA TCAAACGCTC TAAGGAGAAC
     4321 AGCCTGGCCT TGTCCCTGAC GGCCGACCAG ATGGTCAGTG CCTTGTTGGA TGCTGAGCCC
     4381 CCCATACTCT ATTCCGAGTA TGATCCTACC AGACCCTTCA GTGAAGCTTC GATGATGGGC
     4441 TTACTGACCA ACCTGGCAGA CAGGGAGCTG GTTCACATGA TCAACTGGGC GAAGAGGGTG
     4501 CCAGGCTTTG TGGATTTGAC CCTCCATGAT CAGGTCCACC TTCTAGAATG TGCCTGGCTA
     4561 GAGATCCTGA TGATTGGTCT CGTCTGGCGC TCCATGGAAC ACCCGGGGAA GCTCCTGTTT
     4621 GCTCCTAACT TGCTCCTGGA CAGGAATCAA GGTAAATGTG TGGAAGGCAT GGTGGAGATC
     4681 TTCGACATGC TGCTGGTTAC ATCATCTCGG TTCCGCATGA TGAATCTGCA GGGAGAGGAG
     4741 TTTGTGTGCC TCAAATCTAT TATTTTGCTT AATTCTGGAG TATACACATT TCTGTCCAGC
     4801 ACCCTGAAGT CTCTCGAGGA GAAGGACCAT ATCCACCGAG TCCTGGACAA GATCACAGAC
     4861 ACTTTGATCC ACCTGATGGC CAAGGCAGGC CTGACCCTGC AGCAGCAGCA CCAGCGGCTA
     4921 GCCCAGCTCC TCCTCCTCCT CTCCCACATC AGGCACATGA GTAACGAAGG CATGGAGCAT
     4981 CTGTACAGCA TGAAGTGCAA GAACGTGGTA CCCCTCTATG ACCTGCTGCT GGAGATGCTA
     5041 GACGCCCACC GCCTACATGC GCCCACTAGT CGTGGAGGGG CATCCGTGGA GGAGACGGAC
     5101 CAAAGCCACT TGGCCACTGC GGGCTCTACT TCATCGCATT CCTTGCAAAA GTATTACATC
     5161 ACGGGGGAGG CAGAGGGTTT CCCTGCCACA GTCTGAGTAG AATGCCTGAT ATTGACTCAA
     5221 TATCCGTTGC GTTTCCTGTC AAAAGTATGC GTAGTGCTGA ACATTTCGTG ATGAATGCCA
     5281 CCGAGGAAGA AGCACGGCGC GGTTTTGCTA AAGTGATGTC TGAGTTTGGC GAACTCTTGG
     5341 GTAAGGTTGG AATTGTCGAC CTCGAGTCAT GTAATTAGTT ATGTCACGCT TACATTCACG
     5401 CCCTCCCCCC ACATCCGCTC TAACCGAAAA GGAAGGAGTT AGACAACCTG AAGTCTAGGT
     5461 CCCTATTTAT TTTTTTATAG TTATGTTAGT ATTAAGAACG TTATTTATAT TTCAAATTTT
     5521 TCTTTTTTTT CTGTACAGAC GCGTGTACGC ATGTAACATT ATACTGAAAA CCTTGCTTGA
     5581 GAAGGTTTTG GGACGCTCGG GGGGATCCAC TAGTTCTAGA GCGGCCGCCA CCGCGGTGGA
     5641 GCTCCAGCTT TTGTTCCCTT TAGTGAGGGT TAATTGCGCG CTTGGCGTAA TCATGGTCAT
     5701 AGCTGTTTCC TGTGTGAAAT TGTTATCCGC TCACAATTCC ACACAACATA GGAGCCGGAA
     5761 GCATAAAGTG TAAAGCCTGG GGTGCCTAAT GAGTGAGGTA ACTCACATTA ATTGCGTTGC
     5821 GCTCACTGCC CGCTTTCCAG TCGGGAAACC TGTCGTGCCA GCTGCATTAA TGAATCGGCC
     5881 AACGCGCGGG GAGAGGCGGT TTGCGTATTG GGCGCTCTTC CGCTTCCTCG CTCACTGACT
     5941 CGCTGCGCTC GGTCGTTCGG CTGCGGCGAG CGGTATCAGC TCACTCAAAG GCGGTAATAC
     6001 GGTTATCCAC AGAATCAGGG GATAACGCAG GAAAGAACAT GTGAGCAAAA GGCCAGCAAA
     6061 AGGCCAGGAA CCGTAAAAAG GCCGCGTTGC TGGCGTTTTT CCATAGGCTC CGCCCCCCTG
     6121 ACGAGCATCA CAAAAATCGA CGCTCAAGTC AGAGGTGGCG AAACCCGACA GGACTATAAA
     6181 GATACCAGGC GTTTCCCCCT GGAAGCTCCC TCGTGCGCTC TCCTGTTCCG ACCCTGCCGC
     6241 TTACCGGATA CCTGTCCGCC TTTCTCCCTT CGGGAAGCGT GGCGCTTTCT CATAGCTCAC
     6301 GCTGTAGGTA TCTCAGTTCG GTGTAGGTCG TTCGCTCCAA GCTGGGCTGT GTGCACGAAC
     6361 CCCCCGTTCA GCCCGACCGC TGCGCCTTAT CCGGTAACTA TCGTCTTGAG TCCAACCCGG
     6421 TAAGACACGA CTTATCGCCA CTGGCAGCAG CCACTGGTAA CAGGATTAGC AGAGCGAGGT
     6481 ATGTAGGCGG TGCTACAGAG TTCTTGAAGT GGTGGCCTAA CTACGGCTAC ACTAGAAGGA
     6541 CAGTATTTGG TATCTGCGCT CTGCTGAAGC CAGTTACCTT CGGAAAAAGA GTTGGTAGCT
     6601 CTTGATCCGG CAAACAAACC ACCGCTGGTA GCGGTGGTTT TTTTGTTTGC AAGCAGCAGA
     6661 TTACGCGCAG AAAAAAAGGA TCTCAAGAAG ATCCTTTGAT CTTTTCTACG GGGTCTGACG
     6721 CTCAGTGGAA CGAAAACTCA CGTTAAGGGA TTTTGGTCAT GAGATTATCA AAAAGGATCT
     6781 TCACCTAGAT CCTTTTAAAT TAAAAATGAA GTTTTAAATC AATCTAAAGT ATATATGAGT
     6841 AAACTTGGTC TGACAGTTAC CAATGCTTAA TCAGTGAGGC ACCTATCTCA GCGATCTGTC
     6901 TATTTCGTTC ATCCATAGTT GCCTGACTCC CCGTCGTGTA GATAACTACG ATACGGGAGG
     6961 GCTTACCATC TGGCCCCAGT GCTGCAATGA TACCGCGAGA CCCACGCTCA CCGGCTCCAG
     7021 ATTTATCAGC AATAAACCAG CCAGCCGGAA GGGCCGAGCG CAGAAGTGGT CCTGCAACTT
     7081 TATCCGCCTC CATCCAGTCT ATTAATTGTT GCCGGGAAGC TAGAGTAAGT AGTTCGCCAG
     7141 TTAATAGTTT GCGCAACGTT GTTGCCATTG CTACAGGCAT CGTGGTGTCA CGCTCGTCGT
     7201 TTGGTATGGC TTCATTCAGC TCCGGTTCCC AACGATCAAG GCGAGTTACA TGATCCCCCA
     7261 TGTTGTGCAA AAAAGCGGTT AGCTCCTTCG GTCCTCCGAT CGTTGTCAGA AGTAAGTTGG
     7321 CCGCAGTGTT ATCACTCATG GTTATGGCAG CACTGCATAA TTCTCTTACT GTCATGCCAT
     7381 CCGTAAGATG CTTTTCTGTG ACTGGTGAGT ACTCAACCAA GTCATTCTGA GAATAGTGTA
     7441 TGCGGCGACC GAGTTGCTCT TGCCCGGCGT CAATACGGGA TAATACCGCG CCACATAGCA
     7501 GAACTTTAAA AGTGCTCATC ATTGGAAAAC GTTCTTCGGG GCGAAAACTC TCAAGGATCT
     7561 TACCGCTGTT GAGATCCAGT TCGATGTAAC CCACTCGTGC ACCCAACTGA TCTTCAGCAT
     7621 CTTTTACTTT CACCAGCGTT TCTGGGTGAG CAAAAACAGG AAGGCAAAAT GCCGCAAAAA
     7681 AGGGAATAAG GGCGACACGG AAATGTTGAA TACTCATACT CTTCCTTTTT CAATATTATT
     7741 GAAGCATTTA TCAGGGTTAT TGTCTCATGA GCGGATACAT ATTTGAATGT ATTTAGAAAA
     7801 ATAAACAAAT AGGGGTTCCG CGCACATTTC CCCGAAAAGT GCCACCTGGG TCCTTTTCAT
     7861 CACGTGCTAT AAAAATAATT ATAATTTAAA TTTTTTAATA TAAATATATA AATTAAAAAT
     7921 AGAAAGTAAA AAAAGAAATT AAAGAAAAAA TAGTTTTTGT TTTCCGAAGA TGTAAAAGAC
     7981 TCTAGGGGGA TCGCCAACAA ATACTACCTT TTATCTTGCT CTTCCTGCTC TCAGGTATTA
     8041 ATGCCGAATT GTTTCATCTT GTCTGTGTAG AAGACCACAC ACGAAAATCC TGTGATTTTA
     8101 CATTTTACTT ATCGTTAATC GAATGTATAT CTATTTAATC TGCTTTTCTT GTCTAATAAA
     8161 TATATATGTA AAGTACGCTT TTTGTTGAAA TTTTTTAAAC CTTTGTTTAT TTTTTTTTCT
     8221 TCATTCCGTA ACTCTTCTAC CTTCTTTATT TACTTTCTAA AATCCAAATA CAAAACATAA
     8281 AAATAAATAA ACACAGAGTA AATTCCCAAA TTATTCCATC ATTAAAAGAT ACGAGGCGCG
     8341 TGTAAGTTAC AGGCAAGCGA TCCGTCCTAA GAAACCA
//
