# Supplementary material for: L-SCRaMbLE as a tool for light-controlled Cre-mediated recombination in yeast
Source: Nat Commun. 2018 May 22;9:1931. doi: 10.1038/s41467-017-02208-6 (PMC5964156; doi:10.1038/s41467-017-02208-6)
Supplement: Supplementary file 13 — Supplementary Data 10 [file 41467_2017_2208_MOESM13_ESM.txt]

LOCUS       pLM494     16125 bp    DNA     circular UNA 03-AUG-2016
DEFINITION  .
FEATURES             Location/Qualifiers
     promoter        196..410
                     /label="pURA"
                     /ApEinfo_revcolor=#ffef86
                     /ApEinfo_fwdcolor=#ffef86
     CDS             411..1214
                     /label=URA3
     misc_feature    2066..2099
                     /feature_type="Misc. feat."
                     /label="loxp"
                     /ApEinfo_revcolor=#ffef86
                     /ApEinfo_fwdcolor=#ffef86
     misc_feature    2100..2159
                     /label="Adapter1_3'"
                     /ApEinfo_revcolor=#9eafd2
                     /ApEinfo_fwdcolor=#9eafd2
     promoter        2164..2663
                     /label="pTIP1"
                     /ApEinfo_revcolor=#b1ff67
                     /ApEinfo_fwdcolor=#b1ff67
     CDS             2665..3795
                     /label=crtE
     misc_feature    3800..3999
                     /label="terminator ACS2"
                     /ApEinfo_revcolor=#ff0000
                     /ApEinfo_fwdcolor=#ff0000
     misc_feature    4004..4044
                     /label="Adapter3_5'"
                     /ApEinfo_revcolor=#800080
                     /ApEinfo_fwdcolor=#800080
     misc_feature    4045..4063
                     /label="Adapter3_5'"
                     /ApEinfo_revcolor=#800080
                     /ApEinfo_fwdcolor=#800080
     misc_feature    4068..4101
                     /feature_type="Misc. feat."
                     /label="loxp"
                     /ApEinfo_revcolor=#ffef86
                     /ApEinfo_fwdcolor=#ffef86
     misc_feature    4102..4131
                     /label="Adapter3_3'"
                     /ApEinfo_revcolor=#ce00ce
                     /ApEinfo_fwdcolor=#ce00ce
     misc_feature    4132..4142
                     /label="Adapter3_3'"
                     /ApEinfo_revcolor=#ce00ce
                     /ApEinfo_fwdcolor=#ce00ce
     promoter        4147..4646
                     /label="pPGK1"
                     /ApEinfo_revcolor=#b1ff67
                     /ApEinfo_fwdcolor=#b1ff67
     CDS             4648..6396
                     /label=crtI
     terminator      6401..6600
                     /label="ttASC1"
                     /ApEinfo_revcolor=#ff0000
                     /ApEinfo_fwdcolor=#ff0000
     misc_feature    6605..6645
                     /label="Adapter 4_5'"
                     /ApEinfo_revcolor=#ff0080
                     /ApEinfo_fwdcolor=#ff0080
     misc_feature    6646..6664
                     /label="Adapter 4_5'"
                     /ApEinfo_revcolor=#ff0080
                     /ApEinfo_fwdcolor=#ff0080
     misc_feature    6669..6702
                     /feature_type="Misc. feat."
                     /label="loxp"
                     /ApEinfo_revcolor=#ffef86
                     /ApEinfo_fwdcolor=#ffef86
     misc_feature    6703..6721
                     /label="Adapter7_3'"
                     /ApEinfo_revcolor=#400080
                     /ApEinfo_fwdcolor=#400080
     promoter        6726..7225
                     /label="pTDH3"
                     /ApEinfo_revcolor=#b1ff67
                     /ApEinfo_fwdcolor=#b1ff67
     CDS             7227..9248
                     /label=crttYB-2
     terminator      9253..9452
                     /label="ttCIT1"
                     /ApEinfo_revcolor=#ff0000
                     /ApEinfo_fwdcolor=#ff0000
     misc_feature    9457..9476
                     /label="Adapter8_5'"
                     /ApEinfo_revcolor=#ff9ccd
                     /ApEinfo_fwdcolor=#ff9ccd
     misc_feature    9477..9500
                     /label="Adapter8_5'"
                     /ApEinfo_revcolor=#ff9ccd
                     /ApEinfo_fwdcolor=#ff9ccd
     misc_feature    9505..9538
                     /feature_type="Misc. feat."
                     /label="loxpsym"
                     /ApEinfo_revcolor=#ffef86
                     /ApEinfo_fwdcolor=#ffef86
     misc_feature    9539..9575
                     /label="Adapter8_3'"
                     /ApEinfo_revcolor=#ec0076
                     /ApEinfo_fwdcolor=#ec0076
     promoter        9580..9987
                     /label="ZEO1 promoter"
                     /ApEinfo_revcolor=#b1ff67
                     /ApEinfo_fwdcolor=#b1ff67
     CDS             9992..11566
                     /label="tHMG1 ORF"
                     /ApEinfo_revcolor=#f58a5e
                     /ApEinfo_fwdcolor=#f58a5e
     terminator      11568..11767
                     /label="ttACS2"
                     /ApEinfo_revcolor=#ff0000
                     /ApEinfo_fwdcolor=#ff0000
     misc_feature    11772..11802
                     /label="Adapter9_5'"
                     /ApEinfo_revcolor=#9eafd2
                     /ApEinfo_fwdcolor=#9eafd2
     misc_feature    11803..11822
                     /label="Adapter9_5'"
                     /ApEinfo_revcolor=#9eafd2
                     /ApEinfo_fwdcolor=#9eafd2
     misc_feature    11827..11860
                     /feature_type="Misc. feat."
                     /label="loxp"
                     /ApEinfo_revcolor=#ffef86
                     /ApEinfo_fwdcolor=#ffef86
     misc_feature    11861..11900
                     /label="Adapter4_3'"
                     /ApEinfo_revcolor=#ff9ccd
                     /ApEinfo_fwdcolor=#ff9ccd
     misc_feature    11905..12276
                     /label="KAN TU"
                     /ApEinfo_revcolor=#85dae9
                     /ApEinfo_fwdcolor=#85dae9
     CDS             12268..13077
                     /label=kan
     misc_feature    13078..13127
                     /label="KAN TU"
                     /ApEinfo_revcolor=#85dae9
                     /ApEinfo_fwdcolor=#85dae9
     misc_feature    13310..13323
                     /label="Adapter7_5'"
                     /ApEinfo_revcolor=#ff9ccd
                     /ApEinfo_fwdcolor=#ff9ccd
     misc_feature    13324..13344
                     /label="Adapter7_5'"
                     /ApEinfo_revcolor=#ff9ccd
                     /ApEinfo_fwdcolor=#ff9ccd
     CDS             complement(14605..14748)
                     /label="AMP4"
                     /ApEinfo_revcolor=#cb1e22
                     /ApEinfo_fwdcolor=#cb1e22
     CDS             complement(14750..15465)
                     /label="AMP4"
                     /ApEinfo_revcolor=#cb1e22
                     /ApEinfo_fwdcolor=#cb1e22
     misc_feature    15597..16114
                     /label="CEN/ARS"
                     /ApEinfo_revcolor=#ff5bf9
                     /ApEinfo_fwdcolor=#ff5bf9
ORIGIN
        1 TTATTATCAT GACATTAACC TATAAAAATA GGCGTATCAC GAGGCCCTTT GTCACAGCTT
       61 GTCTGTAAGC GGATGCCGGG AGCAGACAAG CCCGTCAGGG CGCGTCAGCG GGTGTTGGCG
      121 GGTGTCGGGG CTGGCTTAAC TATGCGGCAT CAGAGCAGAT TGTACTGAGA GTGCACCATA
      181 CCACAGCTTT TCAATTCAAT TCATCATTTT TTTTTTATTC TTTTTTTTGA TTTCGGTTTC
      241 TTTGAAATTT TTTTGATTCG GTAATCTCCG AACAGAAGGA AGAACGAAGG AAGGAGCACA
      301 GACTTAGATT GGTATATATA CGCATATGTA GTGTTGAAGA AACATGAAAT TGCCCAGTAT
      361 TCTTAACCCA ACTGCACAGA ACAAAAACCT GCAGGAAACG AAGATAAATC ATGTCGAAAG
      421 CTACATATAA GGAACGTGCT GCTACTCATC CTAGTCCTGT TGCTGCCAAG CTATTTAATA
      481 TCATGCACGA AAAGCAAACA AACTTGTGTG CTTCATTGGA TGTTCGTACC ACCAAGGAAT
      541 TACTGGAGTT AGTTGAAGCA TTAGGTCCCA AAATTTGTTT ACTAAAAACA CATGTGGATA
      601 TCTTGACTGA TTTTTCCATG GAGGGCACAG TTAAGCCGCT AAAGGCATTA TCCGCCAAGT
      661 ACAATTTTTT ACTCTTCGAA GACAGAAAAT TTGCTGACAT TGGTAATACA GTCAAATTGC
      721 AGTACTCTGC GGGTGTATAC AGAATAGCAG AATGGGCAGA CATTACGAAT GCACACGGTG
      781 TGGTGGGCCC AGGTATTGTT AGCGGTTTGA AGCAGGCGGC AGAAGAAGTA ACAAAGGAAC
      841 CTAGAGGCCT TTTGATGTTA GCAGAATTGT CATGCAAGGG CTCCCTATCT ACTGGAGAAT
      901 ATACTAAGGG TACTGTTGAC ATTGCGAAGA GCGACAAAGA TTTTGTTATC GGCTTTATTG
      961 CTCAAAGAGA CATGGGTGGA AGAGATGAAG GTTACGATTG GTTGATTATG ACACCCGGTG
     1021 TGGGTTTAGA TGACAAGGGT GACGCATTGG GTCAACAGTA TAGAACCGTG GATGATGTGG
     1081 TTTCTACAGG ATCTGACATT ATTATTGTTG GAAGAGGACT ATTTGCAAAG GGAAGGGATG
     1141 CTAAGGTAGA GGGTGAACGT TACAGAAAAG CAGGCTGGGA AGCATATTTG AGAAGATGCG
     1201 GCCAGCAAAA CTAAAAAACT GTATTATAAG TAAATGCATG TATACTAAAC TCACAAATTA
     1261 GAGCTTCAAT TTAATTATAT CAGTTATTAC CCTATGCGGT GTGAAATACC GCACAGATGC
     1321 GTAAGGAGAA AATACCGCAT CAGGAAATTG TAAACGTTAA TATTTTGTTA AAATTCGCGT
     1381 TAAATTTTTG TTAAATCAGC TCATTTTTTA ACCAATAGGC CGAAATCGGC AAAATCCCTT
     1441 ATAAATCAAA AGAATAGACC GAGATAGGGT TGAGTGTTGT TCCAGTTTGG AACAAGAGTC
     1501 CACTATTAAA GAACGTGGAC TCCAACGTCA AAGGNNNNNN NNNNNNNNNN NNNNNNNNNN
     1561 NNNNNNNNNN NNNNNNNNNN NNNTNNNNNN NNNNNNNNNN NNNNNNNNNN NNNNNNNNNN
     1621 NNNNNNNNNN NNNNNNNNNN NNNNNNNNNN NNNNNNNNNN NNNNNNNNNN NNNNNGNNNN
     1681 NNNNNNNNNN NNNNNNNNNN NNNNNNNNNN NNNNNNNNNN NNNNNNNNNN NNNNNNNNNN
     1741 NNNNNNNNNN NNNNNNNNNN NNNNNNNNNN NNNNNNNNNN NNNNNNNNNN NNNNNNNNNN
     1801 CGCGCCATTC GCCATTCAGG CTGCGCAACT GTTGGGAAGG GCGATCGGTG CGGGCCTCTT
     1861 CGCTATTACG CCAGCTGGCG AAAGGGGGAT GTGCTGCAAG GCGATTAAGT TGGGTAACGC
     1921 CAGGGTTTTC CCAGTCACGA CGTTGTAAAA CGACGGCCAG TGAGCGCGCG TAATACGACT
     1981 CACTATAGGG CGAATTGGGT ACCGGGCCCC CCCTCGAGGT CGACGGTATC GATAAGCTTG
     2041 ATATCGAATT CCTGCAGCCC CCAGTATAAC TTCGTATAAT GTACATTATA CGAAGTTATT
     2101 ATTAGCGGCG CCGGGAAATC CAGCATATTC TCGCGGCCCT GAGCAGTAGG TGTCTCGGGC
     2161 AGTCAATATT CCCAAAAAGA GCATCAGACG ATCTGGTTAT GGTTTTTCTT GACTATAACC
     2221 TTAATTATGA GACTAATGTC TTCGGGAGGT CCCTTTTCCG ATTTTCCGAC TCTTTTCCGT
     2281 TGAAGAATGT ACTTGTGGTT TTGAATCCTA CGGCAGTTAT TGCGGCGGTT TGGCCCTTTC
     2341 TTTCAAAGAT TGTGATGGAA ATAATTGATT GTTCCGGGAA ATGTGTCTTA TTTTCTAAAA
     2401 GCATCTTTTT TTCTCTCCAA TTCTTCGAGC TATTTCCAGT AAAGGAAAAA AAAGGTTTGC
     2461 TGTAAGGGTG AATATGTCTC CAACCTCTTT GAGGTACTGC GTTGCTTCAT TCACCATTTA
     2521 ATATAAATAG TACATTGGCA GCCCTCTTTC AAACGTCAAT TATTCTCGCT TGCCTAACTT
     2581 TGTTCGGACC GAAATTATAA AGGCATTCAA TCAGTAACAA TAATTGCTAT TGCATAACTA
     2641 TACCCTCTGC TAAATAAAAT AAAAATGGAT TACGCGAACA TCCTCACAGC AATTCCACTC
     2701 GAGTTTACTC CTCAGGATGA TATCGTGCTC CTTGAACCGT ATCACTACCT AGGAAAGAAC
     2761 CCTGGAAAAG AAATTCGATC ACAACTCATC GAGGCTTTCA ACTATTGGTT GGATGTCAAG
     2821 AAGGAGGATC TCGAGGTCAT CCAGAACGTT GTTGGCATGC TACATACCGC TAGCTTATTA
     2881 ATGGACGATG TGGAGGATTC ATCGGTCCTC AGGCGTGGGT CGCCTGTGGC CCATCTAATT
     2941 TACGGGATTC CGCAGACAAT AAACACTGCA AACTACGTCT ACTTTCTGGC TTATCAAGAG
     3001 ATCTTCAAGC TTCGCCCAAC ACCGATACCC ATGCCTGTAA TTCCTCCTTC ATCTGCTTCG
     3061 CTTCAATCAT CAGTCTCCTC TGCATCCTCC TCCTCCTCGG CCTCGTCTGA AAACGGGGGC
     3121 ACGTCAACTC CTAATTCGCA GATTCCGTTC TCGAAAGATA CGTATCTTGA TAAAGTGATC
     3181 ACAGACGAGA TGCTTTCCCT CCATAGAGGG CAAGGCCTGG AGCTATTCTG GAGAGATAGT
     3241 CTGACGTGTC CTAGCGAAGA GGAATATGTG AAAATGGTTC TTGGAAAGAC GGGAGGTTTG
     3301 TTCCGTATAG CGGTCAGATT GATGATGGCA AAGTCAGAAT GTGACATAGA CTTTGTCCAG
     3361 CTTGTCAACT TGATCTCAAT ATACTTCCAG ATCAGGGATG ACTATATGAA CCTTCAGTCT
     3421 TCTGAGTATG CCCATAATAA GAATTTTGCA GAGGACCTCA CAGAAGGAAA ATTCAGTTTT
     3481 CCCACTATCC ACTCGATTCA TGCCAACCCC TCATCGAGAC TCGTCATCAA TACGTTGCAG
     3541 AAGAAATCGA CCTCTCCTGA GATCCTTCAC CACTGTGTAA ACTACATGCG CACAGAAACC
     3601 CACTCATTCG AATATACTCA GGAAGTCCTC AACACCTTGT CAGGTGCACT CGAGAGAGAA
     3661 CTAGGAAGGC TTCAAGGAGA GTTCGCAGAA GCTAACTCAA AGATTGATCT TGGTGACGTA
     3721 GAGTCGGAAG GAAGAACGGG GAAGAACGTC AAATTGGAAG CGATCCTGAA AAAGCTAGCC
     3781 GATATCCCTC TGTGATGAGA CTTAAATGAG AAAAATTTCG TAATGAGATA AAATTTCGCT
     3841 CCTTTTCTGT TTTCTATTTT CTATTTTCCC AACTTTTGCT CTATTCAGTT ATAAATTACT
     3901 ATTTATCCAT CAGTTAAAAA ACAAGATCTT TTACTGGTCA GCTAGGAAAG CGAAAATACA
     3961 AAGACTTTAT GCACTTAGTG ATATATATGT ATAGATATAT TTTGGAGGTA CTGGCCTAGC
     4021 GTCGTGGCCC GGGAGAGACA GTTTAGTAGT GACTCGCGGC CACCCTGATA ACTTCGTATA
     4081 ATGTACATTA TACGAAGTTA TTGAACTCGC ATGTCTGGGG TTGTGGTCAG GCCTTGTCAA
     4141 TTCAGTTGTT TGCAAAAAGA ACAAAACTGA AAAAACCCAG ACACGCTCGA CTTCCTGTCT
     4201 TCCTATTGAT TGCAGCTTCC AATTTCGTCA CACAACAAGG TCCTAGCGAC GGCTCACAGG
     4261 TTTTGTAACA AGCAATCGAA GGTTCTGGAA TGGCGGGAAA GGGTTTAGTA CCACATGCTA
     4321 TGATGCCCAC TGTGATCTCC AGAGCAAAGT TCGTTCGATC GTACTGTTAC TCTCTCTCTT
     4381 TCAAACAGAA TTGTCCGAAT CGTGTGACAA CAACAGCCTG TTCTCACACA CTCTTTTCTT
     4441 CTAACCAAGG GGGTGGTTTA GTTTAGTAGA ACCTCGTGAA ACTTACATTT ACATATATAT
     4501 AAACTTGCAT AAATTGGTCA ATGCAAGAAA TACATATTTG GTCTTTTCTA ATTCGTAGTT
     4561 TTTCAAGTTC TTAGATGCTT TCTTTTTCTC TTTTTTACAG ATCATCAAGG AAGTAATTAT
     4621 CTACTTTTTA CAACAAATAT AAAACAAATG GGAAAAGAAC AAGATCAGGA TAAACCCACA
     4681 GCTATCATCG TGGGATGTGG TATCGGTGGA ATCGCCACTG CCGCTCGTCT TGCTAAAGAA
     4741 GGTTTCCAGG TCACGGTGTT CGAGAAGAAC GACTACTCCG GAGGTCGATG CTCTTTAATC
     4801 GAGCGAGATG GTTATCGATT CGATCAGGGG CCCAGTTTGC TGCTCTTGCC AGATCTCTTC
     4861 AAGCAGACAT TCGAAGATTT GGGAGAGAAG ATGGAAGATT GGGTCGATCT CATCAAGTGT
     4921 GAACCCAACT ATGTTTGCCA CTTCCACGAT GAAGAGACTT TCACTCTTTC AACCGACATG
     4981 GCGTTGCTCA AGCGGGAAGT CGAGCGTTTT GAAGGCAAAG ATGGATTTGA TCGGTTCTTG
     5041 TCGTTTATCC AAGAAGCCCA CAGACATTAC GAGCTTGCTG TCGTTCACGT CCTGCAGAAG
     5101 AACTTCCCTG GCTTCGCAGC ATTCTTACGG CTACAGTTCA TTGGCCAAAT CCTGGCTCTT
     5161 CACCCCTTCG AGTCTATCTG GACAAGAGTT TGTCGATATT TCAAGACCGA CAGATTACGA
     5221 AGAGTCTTCT CGTTTGCAGT GATGTACATG GGTCAAAGCC CATACAGTGC GCCCGGAACA
     5281 TATTCCTTGC TCCAATACAC CGAATTGACC GAGGGCATCT GGTATCCGAG AGGAGGCTTT
     5341 TGGCAGGTTC CTAATACTCT TCTTCAGATC GTCAAGCGCA ACAATCCCTC AGCCAAGTTC
     5401 AATTTCAACG CTCCAGTTTC CCAGGTTCTT CTCTCTCCTG CCAAGGACCG AGCGACTGGT
     5461 GTTCGACTTG AATCCGGCGA GGAACATCAC GCCGATGTTG TGATTGTCAA TGCTGACCTC
     5521 GTTTACGCCT CCGAGCACTT GATTCCTGAC GATGCCAGAA ACAAGATTGG CCAACTGGGT
     5581 GAAGTCAAGA GAAGTTGGTG GGCTGACTTA GTTGGTGGAA AGAAGCTCAA GGGAAGTTGC
     5641 AGTAGTTTGA GCTTCTACTG GAGCATGGAC CGAATCGTGG ACGGTCTGGG CGGACACAAT
     5701 ATCTTCTTGG CCGAGGACTT CAAGGGATCA TTCGACACAA TCTTCGAGGA GTTGGGACTC
     5761 CCAGCCGATC CTTCCTTTTA CGTGAACGTT CCCTCGCGAA TCGATCCTTC TGCCGCTCCC
     5821 GAAGGCAAAG ATGCTATCGT CATTCTTGTG CCGTGTGGCC ATATCGACGC TTCGAACCCT
     5881 CAAGATTACA ACAAGCTTGT TGCTCGGGCA AGGAAGTTTG TGATCCACAC GCTTTCCGCC
     5941 AAGCTTGGAC TTCCCGACTT TGAAAAAATG ATTGTGGCAG AGAAGGTTCA CGATGCTCCC
     6001 TCTTGGGAGA AAGAATTCAA CCTCAAGGAC GGAAGCATCT TGGGACTGGC TCACAACTTT
     6061 ATGCAAGTTC TTGGTTTCAG GCCGAGCACC AGACATCCCA AGTATGACAA GTTGTTCTTT
     6121 GTCGGGGCTT CGACTCATCC CGGAACTGGG GTTCCCATCG TCTTGGCTGG AGCCAAGTTA
     6181 ACTGCCAACC AAGTTCTCGA ATCCTTTGAC CGATCCCCAG CTCCAGATCC CAATATGTCA
     6241 CTCTCCGTAC CATATGGAAA ACCTCTCAAA TCAAATGGAA CGGGTATCGA TTCTCAGGTC
     6301 CAGCTGAAGT TCATGGATTT GGAGAGATGG GTATACCTTT TGGTGTTGTT GATTGGGGCC
     6361 GTGATCGCTC GATCCGTTGG TGTTCTTGCT TTCTGATGAG AGAATATGTA TAAAGTTCAT
     6421 TTGTTCTTTT ATGTATCTTC TAGTTATTGG TCATGTTTAA AATGGTAAAA ATAAAGAAAA
     6481 TAATTTCTAT ATTTTAGTGT ATAATATAAT CGTCATAGAT TTCGAAGTAA TGAAAGAAAG
     6541 GTTATCATTA GGTACTATAA ACTATGCTTT CTGTTTGCTG CGAAAATACA TATGTACAGT
     6601 TTTTTTGGCG TTAATTGTAG CTTATTTCCC GCCCTGTGAT TGAGGCGGGA TGGTGTCCCC
     6661 AGGGAATGAT AACTTCGTAT AATGTACATT ATACGAAGTT ATTTAGAACG GCCACCGTCC
     6721 TCAGTACAGT TTATTCCTGG CATCCACTAA ATATAATGGA GCCCGCTTTT TAAGCTGGCA
     6781 TCCAGAAAAA AAAAGAATCC CAGCACCAAA ATATTGTTTT CTTCACCAAC CATCAGTTCA
     6841 TAGGTCCATT CTCTTAGCGC AACTACAGAG AACAGGGGCA CAAACAGGCA AAAAACGGGC
     6901 ACAACCTCAA TGGAGTGATG CAACCTGCCT GGAGTAAATG ATGACACAAG GCAATTGACC
     6961 CACGCATGTA TCTATCTCAT TTTCTTACAC CTTCTATTAC CTTCTGCTCT CTCTGATTTG
     7021 GAAAAAGCTG AAAAAAAAGG TTGAAACCAG TTCCCTGAAA TTATTCCCCT ACTTGACTAA
     7081 TAAGTATATA AAGACGGTAG GTATTGATTG TAATTCTGTA AATCTATTTC TTAAACTTCT
     7141 TAAATTCTAC TTTTATAGTT AGTCTTTTTT TTAGTTTTAA AACACCAAGA ACTTAGTTTC
     7201 GAATAAACAC ACATAAACAA ACAAAAATGA CGGCTCTCGC ATATTACCAG ATCCATCTGA
     7261 TCTATACTCT CCCAATTCTT GGTCTTCTCG GCCTGCTCAC TTCCCCGATT TTGACAAAAT
     7321 TTGACATCTA CAAAATATCG ATCCTCGTAT TTATTGCGTT TAGTGCAACC ACACCATGGG
     7381 ACTCATGGAT CATCAGAAAT GGCGCATGGA CATATCCATC AGCGGAGAGT GGCCAAGGCG
     7441 TGTTTGGAAC GTTTCTAGAT GTTCCATATG AAGAGTACGC TTTCTTTGTC ATTCAAACCG
     7501 TAATCACCGG CTTGGTCTAC GTCTTGGCAA CTAGGCACCT TCTCCCATCT CTCGCGCTTC
     7561 CCAAGACTAG ATCGTCCGCC CTTTCTCTCG CGCTCAAGGC GCTCATCCCT CTGCCCATTA
     7621 TCTACCTATT TACCGCTCAC CCCAGCCCAT CGCCCGACCC GCTCGTGACA GATCACTACT
     7681 TCTACATGCG GGCACTCTCC TTACTCATCA CCCCACCTAC CATGCTCTTG GCAGCATTAT
     7741 CAGGCGAATA TGCTTTCGAT TGGAAAAGTG GCCGAGCAAA GTCAACTATT GCAGCAATCA
     7801 TGATCCCGAC GGTGTATCTG ATTTGGGTAG ATTATGTTGC TGTCGGTCAA GACTCTTGGT
     7861 CGATCAACGA TGAGAAGATT GTAGGGTGGA GGCTTGGAGG TGTACTACCC ATTGAGGAAG
     7921 CTATGTTCTT CTTACTGACG AATCTAATGA TTGTTCTGGG TCTGTCTGCC TGCGATCATA
     7981 CTCAGGCCCT ATACCTGCTA CACGGTCGAA CTATTTATGG CAACAAAAAG ATGCCATCTT
     8041 CATTTCCCCT CATTACACCG CCTGTGCTCT CCCTGTTTTT TAGCAGCCGA CCATACTCTT
     8101 CTCAGCCAAA ACGTGACTTG GAACTGGCAG TCAAGTTGTT GGAGGAAAAG AGCCGGAGCT
     8161 TTTTTGTTGC CTCGGCTGGA TTTCCTAGCG AAGTTAGGGA GAGGCTGGTT GGACTATACG
     8221 CATTCTGCCG GGTGACTGAT GATCTTATCG ACTCTCCTGA AGTATCTTCC AACCCGCATG
     8281 CCACAATTGA CATGGTATCC GATTTTCTTA CCCTACTATT TGGGCCCCCG CTACACCCTT
     8341 CGCAACCTGA CAAGATCCTT TCTTCGCCTT TACTTCCTCC TTCGCACCCT TCCCGACCCA
     8401 CGGGAATGTA TCCCCTCCCG CCTCCTCCTT CGCTCTCGCC TGCCGAGCTC GTTCAATTCC
     8461 TTACCGAAAG GGTTCCCGTT CAATACCATT TCGCCTTCAG GTTGCTCGCT AAGTTGCAAG
     8521 GGCTGATCCC TCGATACCCA CTCGACGAAC TCCTTAGAGG ATACACCACT GATCTTATCT
     8581 TTCCCTTATC GACAGAGGCA GTCCAGGCTC GGAAGACGCC TATCGAGACA ACAGCTGACT
     8641 TGCTGGACTA TGGTCTATGT GTAGCAGGCT CAGTCGCCGA GCTATTGGTC TATGTCTCTT
     8701 GGGCAAGTGC ACCAAGTCAG GTCCCTGCCA CCATAGAAGA AAGAGAAGCT GTGTTAGTGG
     8761 CAAGCCGAGA GATGGGAACT GCCCTTCAGT TGGTGAACAT TGCTAGGGAC ATTAAAGGGG
     8821 ACGCAACAGA AGGGAGATTT TACCTACCAC TCTCATTCTT TGGTCTTCGG GATGAATCAA
     8881 AGCTTGCGAT CCCGACTGAT TGGACGGAAC CTCGGCCTCA AGATTTCGAC AAACTCCTCA
     8941 GTCTATCTCC TTCGTCCACA TTACCATCTT CAAACGCCTC AGAAAGCTTC CGGTTCGAAT
     9001 GGAAGACGTA CTCGCTTCCA TTAGTCGCCT ACGCAGAGGA TCTTGCCAAA CATTCTTATA
     9061 AGGGAATTGA CCGACTTCCT ACCGAGGTTC AAGCGGGAAT GCGAGCGGCT TGCGCGAGCT
     9121 ACCTACTGAT CGGCCGAGAG ATCAAAGTCG TTTGGAAAGG AGATGTCGGA GAGAGAAGGA
     9181 CAGTTGCCGG ATGGAGGAGA GTACGGAAAG TCTTGAGTGT GGTCATGAGC GGATGGGAAG
     9241 GGCAGTAATG AGAGGAAAAT TTGATTTTTG ATTCAGGGTA TGCGACTATT CAAACACGTA
     9301 TTTTCATATA CGAATGAGTA GTTTATAATT TATATAAATA TATATTACAT AAGGAAATGG
     9361 CTATGACTTC ATGATTTTTA CGCTTTGAGT CCCCTATGCC TACCGGTTAT GTTATATACT
     9421 TGGCAAATGA TATCAATGAA TAGAAAACAA AATTTTTGCA CGGCGCTAGG TGTGATATCG
     9481 TACACTTGGG AGAAGTCAGA TGAGATAACT TCGTATAATG TACATTATAC GAAGTTATAA
     9541 CTCTCCGCAG CACCTCCGGA CTATGCCCGA GTGGTCAGTG TTAAACGTGT GGTTTATGGG
     9601 TGCACCAGGG CTTTATCGTG TTTTATATCG ATGGCGATTT GTGCCTCCAG TGTATTTTTG
     9661 TATATCCAAT TAAGGTTTCT TACCTAATTT TATTTTTATC ATCTTTAGTT AATGCTGGTT
     9721 TGCTCTGTTT CTGCTGCTTT CTGTGCGGTT CTCCTCTTCT CTTGTTTCTT CGTGTTGTCC
     9781 CCCATCGCCG ATGGGCTTAT ATGGCGTATA TATATAGAGC GAGTTTTTAC GTCGAAGATC
     9841 ATCTCAGTTT GCTTGATAGC CTTTCTACTT TATTACTTTC GTTTTTAACC TCATTATACT
     9901 TTAGTTTTCT TTGATCGGTT TTTTTCTCTG TATACTTAAA AGTTCAAATC AAAGAAACAT
     9961 ACAAAACTAC GTTTATATCA ATTAATAAAT GGACCAATTG GTGAAAACTG AAGTCACCAA
    10021 GAAGTCTTTT ACTGCTCCTG TACAAAAGGC TTCTACACCA GTTTTAACCA ATAAAACAGT
    10081 CATTTCTGGA TCGAAAGTCA AAAGTTTATC ATCTGCGCAA TCGAGCTCAT CAGGACCTTC
    10141 ATCATCTAGT GAGGAAGATG ATTCCCGCGA TATTGAAAGC TTGGATAAGA AAATACGTCC
    10201 TTTAGAAGAA TTAGAAGCAT TATTAAGTAG TGGAAATACA AAACAATTGA AGAACAAAGA
    10261 GGTCGCTGCC TTGGTTATTC ACGGTAAGTT ACCTTTGTAC GCTTTGGAGA AAAAATTAGG
    10321 TGATACTACG AGAGCGGTTG CGGTACGTAG GAAGGCTCTT TCAATTTTGG CAGAAGCTCC
    10381 TGTATTAGCA TCTGATCGTT TACCATATAA AAATTATGAC TACGACCGCG TATTTGGCGC
    10441 TTGTTGTGAA AATGTTATAG GTTACATGCC TTTGCCCGTT GGTGTTATAG GCCCCTTGGT
    10501 TATCGATGGT ACATCTTATC ATATACCAAT GGCAACTACA GAGGGTTGTT TGGTAGCTTC
    10561 TGCCATGCGT GGCTGTAAGG CAATCAATGC TGGCGGTGGT GCAACAACTG TTTTAACTAA
    10621 GGATGGTATG ACAAGAGGCC CAGTAGTCCG TTTCCCAACT TTGAAAAGAT CTGGTGCCTG
    10681 TAAGATATGG TTAGACTCAG AAGAGGGACA AAACGCAATT AAAAAAGCTT TTAACTCTAC
    10741 ATCAAGATTT GCACGTCTGC AACATATTCA AACTTGTCTA GCAGGAGATT TACTCTTCAT
    10801 GAGATTTAGA ACAACTACTG GTGACGCAAT GGGTATGAAT ATGATTTCTA AAGGTGTCGA
    10861 ATACTCATTA AAGCAAATGG TAGAAGAGTA TGGCTGGGAA GATATGGAGG TTGTCTCCGT
    10921 TTCTGGTAAC TACTGTACCG ACAAAAAACC AGCTGCCATC AACTGGATCG AAGGTCGTGG
    10981 TAAGAGTGTC GTCGCAGAAG CTACTATTCC TGGTGATGTT GTCAGAAAAG TGTTAAAAAG
    11041 TGATGTTTCC GCATTGGTTG AGTTGAACAT TGCTAAGAAT TTGGTTGGAT CTGCAATGGC
    11101 TGGGTCTGTT GGTGGATTTA ACGCACATGC AGCTAATTTA GTGACAGCTG TTTTCTTGGC
    11161 ATTAGGACAA GATCCTGCAC AAAATGTTGA AAGTTCCAAC TGTATAACAT TGATGAAAGA
    11221 AGTGGACGGT GATTTGAGAA TTTCCGTATC CATGCCATCC ATCGAAGTAG GTACCATCGG
    11281 TGGTGGTACT GTTCTAGAAC CACAAGGTGC CATGTTGGAC TTATTAGGTG TAAGAGGCCC
    11341 GCATGCTACC GCTCCTGGTA CCAACGCACG TCAATTAGCA AGAATAGTTG CCTGTGCCGT
    11401 CTTGGCAGGT GAATTATCCT TATGTGCTGC CCTAGCAGCC GGCCATTTGG TTCAAAGTCA
    11461 TATGACCCAC AACAGGAAAC CTGCTGAACC AACAAAACCT AACAATTTGG ACGCCACTGA
    11521 TATAAATCGT TTGAAAGATG GGTCCGTCAC CTGCATTAAA TCCTGAGACT TAAATGAGAA
    11581 AAATTTCGTA ATGAGATAAA ATTTCGCTCC TTTTCTGTTT TCTATTTTCT ATTTTCCCAA
    11641 CTTTTGCTCT ATTCAGTTAT AAATTACTAT TTATCCATCA GTTAAAAAAC AAGATCTTTT
    11701 ACTGGTCAGC TAGGAAAGCG AAAATACAAA GACTTTATGC ACTTAGTGAT ATATATGTAT
    11761 AGATATATTT TTGAAGCTAC GCGCCGAGCG TCTGACTCCT TTAGTCCGCG TCATCGCTTT
    11821 GAAACTATAA CTTCGTATAA TGTACATTAT ACGAAGTTAT GCCTGATGTG GCCGTCCTAT
    11881 TAGCATTGTA CACCCTCATT CAGTGCCGGG TCACCCGGCC AGCGACATGG AGGCCCAGAA
    11941 TACCCTCCTT GACAGTCTTG ACGTGCGCAG CTCAGGGGCA TGATGTGACT GTCGCCCGTA
    12001 CATTTAGCCC ATACATCCCC ATGTATAATC ATTTGCATCC ATACATTTTG ATGGCCGCAC
    12061 GGCGCGAAGC AAAAATTACG GCTCCTCGCT GCAGACCTGC GAGCAGGGAA ACGCTCCCCT
    12121 CACAGACGCG TTGAATTGTC CCCACGCCGC GCCCCTGTAG AGAAATATAA AAGGTTAGGA
    12181 TTTGCCACTG AGGTTCTTCT TTCATATACT TCCTTTTAAA ATCTTGCTAG GATACAGTTC
    12241 TCACATCACA TCCGAACATA AACAACCATG GGTAAGGAAA AGACTCACGT TTCGAGGCCG
    12301 CGATTAAATT CCAACATGGA TGCTGATTTA TATGGGTATA AATGGGCTCG CGATAATGTC
    12361 GGGCAATCAG GTGCGACAAT CTATCGATTG TATGGGAAGC CCGATGCGCC AGAGTTGTTT
    12421 CTGAAACATG GCAAAGGTAG CGTTGCCAAT GATGTTACAG ATGAGATGGT CAGACTAAAC
    12481 TGGCTGACGG AATTTATGCC TCTTCCGACC ATCAAGCATT TTATCCGTAC TCCTGATGAT
    12541 GCATGGTTAC TCACCACTGC GATCCCCGGC AAAACAGCAT TCCAGGTATT AGAAGAATAT
    12601 CCTGATTCAG GTGAAAATAT TGTTGATGCG CTGGCAGTGT TCCTGCGCCG GTTGCATTCG
    12661 ATTCCTGTTT GTAATTGTCC TTTTAACAGC GATCGCGTAT TTCGACTCGC TCAGGCGCAA
    12721 TCACGAATGA ATAACGGTTT GGTTGATGCG AGTGATTTTG ATGACGAGCG TAATGGCTGG
    12781 CCTGTTGAAC AAGTCTGGAA AGAAATGCAT AAGCTTTTGC CATTCTCACC GGATTCAGTC
    12841 GTCACTCATG GTGATTTCTC ACTTGATAAC CTTATTTTTG ACGAGGGGAA ATTAATAGGT
    12901 TGTATTGATG TTGGACGAGT CGGAATCGCA GACCGATACC AGGATCTTGC CATCCTATGG
    12961 AACTGCCTCG GTGAGTTTTC TCCTTCATTA CAGAAACGGC TTTTTCAAAA ATATGGTATT
    13021 GATAATCCTG ATATGAATAA ATTGCAGTTT CATTTGATGC TCGATGAGTT TTTCTAATCA
    13081 GTACTGACAA TAAAAAGATT CTTGTTTTCA AGAACTTGTC ATTTGTATAG TTTTTTTATA
    13141 TTGTAGTTGT TCTATTTTAA TCAAATGTTA GCGTGATTTA TATTTTTTTT CGCCTCGACA
    13201 TCATCTGCCC AGATGCGAAG TTAAGTGCGC AGAAAGTAAT ATCATGCGTC AATCGTATGT
    13261 GAATGCTGGT CGCTATACTG CTGTCGATTC GATACTAACG CCGCCTTTTG ACTAAGACTC
    13321 TGGTCACGGT TCAGAAGTGG ACGATTTTGG GGATCCACTA GTTCTAGAGC GGCCGCCACC
    13381 GCGGTGGAGC TCCAGCTTTT GTTCCCTTTA GTGAGGGTTA ATTGCGCGCT TGGCGTAATC
    13441 ATGGTCATAG CTGTTTCCTG TGTGAAATTG TTATCCGCTC ACAATTCCAC ACAACATAGG
    13501 AGCCGGAAGC ATAAAGTGTA AAGCCTGGGG TGCCTAATGA GTGAGGTAAC TCACATTAAT
    13561 TGCGTTGCGC TCACTGCCCG CTTTCCAGTC GGGAAACCTG TCGTGCCAGC TGCATTAATG
    13621 AATCGGCCAA CGCGCGGGGA GAGGCGGTTT GCGTATTGGG CGCTCTTCCG CTTCCTCGCT
    13681 CACTGACTCG CTGCGCTCGG TCGTTCGGCT GCGGCGAGCG GTATCAGCTC ACTCAAAGGC
    13741 GGTAATACGG TTATCCACAG AATCAGGGGA TAACGCAGGA AAGAACATGT GAGCAAAAGG
    13801 CCAGCAAAAG GCCAGGAACC GTAAAAAGGC CGCGTTGCTG GCGTTTTTCC ATAGGCTCCG
    13861 CCCCCCTGAC GAGCATCACA AAAATCGACG CTCAAGTCAG AGGTGGCGAA ACCCGACAGG
    13921 ACTATAAAGA TACCAGGCGT TTCCCCCTGG AAGCTCCCTC GTGCGCTCTC CTGTTCCGAC
    13981 CCTGCCGCTT ACCGGATACC TGTCCGCCTT TCTCCCTTCG GGAAGCGTGG CGCTTTCTCA
    14041 TAGCTCACGC TGTAGGTATC TCAGTTCGGT GTAGGTCGTT CGCTCCAAGC TGGGCTGTGT
    14101 GCACGAACCC CCCGTTCAGC CCGACCGCTG CGCCTTATCC GGTAACTATC GTCTTGAGTC
    14161 CAACCCGGTA AGACACGACT TATCGCCACT GGCAGCAGCC ACTGGTAACA GGATTAGCAG
    14221 AGCGAGGTAT GTAGGCGGTG CTACAGAGTT CTTGAAGTGG TGGCCTAACT ACGGCTACAC
    14281 TAGAAGGACA GTATTTGGTA TCTGCGCTCT GCTGAAGCCA GTTACCTTCG GAAAAAGAGT
    14341 TGGTAGCTCT TGATCCGGCA AACAAACCAC CGCTGGTAGC GGTGGTTTTT TTGTTTGCAA
    14401 GCAGCAGATT ACGCGCAGAA AAAAAGGATC TCAAGAAGAT CCTTTGATCT TTTCTACGGG
    14461 GTCTGACGCT CAGTGGAACG AAAACTCACG TTAAGGGATT TTGGTCATGA GATTATCAAA
    14521 AAGGATCTTC ACCTAGATCC TTTTAAATTA AAAATGAAGT TTTAAATCAA TCTAAAGTAT
    14581 ATATGAGTAA ACTTGGTCTG ACAGTTACCA ATGCTTAATC AGTGAGGCAC CTATCTCAGC
    14641 GATCTGTCTA TTTCGTTCAT CCATAGTTGC CTGACTCCCC GTCGTGTAGA TAACTACGAT
    14701 ACGGGAGGGC TTACCATCTG GCCCCAGTGC TGCAATGATA CCGCGAGATC CACGCTCACC
    14761 GGCTCCAGAT TTATCAGCAA TAAACCAGCC AGCCGGAAGG GCCGAGCGCA GAAGTGGTCC
    14821 TGCAACTTTA TCCGCCTCCA TCCAGTCTAT TAATTGTTGC CGGGAAGCTA GAGTAAGTAG
    14881 TTCGCCAGTT AATAGTTTGC GCAACGTTGT TGCCATTGCT ACAGGCATCG TGGTGTCACG
    14941 CTCGTCGTTT GGTATGGCTT CATTCAGCTC CGGTTCCCAA CGATCAAGGC GAGTTACATG
    15001 ATCCCCCATG TTGTGCAAAA AAGCGGTTAG CTCCTTCGGT CCTCCGATCG TTGTCAGAAG
    15061 TAAGTTGGCC GCAGTGTTAT CACTCATGGT TATGGCAGCA CTGCATAATT CTCTTACTGT
    15121 CATGCCATCC GTAAGATGCT TTTCTGTGAC TGGTGAGTAC TCAACCAAGT CATTCTGAGA
    15181 ATAGTGTATG CGGCGACCGA GTTGCTCTTG CCCGGCGTCA ATACGGGATA ATACCGCGCC
    15241 ACATAGCAGA ACTTTAAAAG TGCTCATCAT TGGAAAACGT TCTTCGGGGC GAAAACTCTC
    15301 AAGGATCTTA CCGCTGTTGA GATCCAGTTC GATGTAACCC ACTCGTGCAC CCAACTGATC
    15361 TTCAGCATCT TTTACTTTCA CCAGCGTTTC TGGGTGAGCA AAAACAGGAA GGCAAAATGC
    15421 CGCAAAAAAG GGAATAAGGG CGACACGGAA ATGTTGAATA CTCATACTCT TCCTTTTTCA
    15481 ATATTATTGA AGCATTTATC AGGGTTATTG TCTCATGAGC GGATACATAT TTGAATGTAT
    15541 TTAGAAAAAT AAACAAATAG GGGTTCCGCG CACATTTCCC CGAAAAGTGC CACCTGGGTC
    15601 CTTTTCATCA CGTGCTATAA AAATAATTAT AATTTAAATT TTTTAATATA AATATATAAA
    15661 TTAAAAATAG AAAGTAAAAA AAGAAATTAA AGAAAAAATA GTTTTTGTTT TCCGAAGATG
    15721 TAAAAGACTC TAGGGGGATC GCCAACAAAT ACTACCTTTT ATCTTGCTCT TCCTGCTCTC
    15781 AGGTATTAAT GCCGAATTGT TTCATCTTGT CTGTGTAGAA GACCACACAC GAAAATCCTG
    15841 TGATTTTACA TTTTACTTAT CGTTAATCGA ATGTATATCT ATTTAATCTG CTTTTCTTGT
    15901 CTAATAAATA TATATGTAAA GTACGCTTTT TGTTGAAATT TTTTAAACCT TTGTTTATTT
    15961 TTTTTTCTTC ATTCCGTAAC TCTTCTACCT TCTTTATTTA CTTTCTAAAA TCCAAATACA
    16021 AAACATAAAA ATAAATAAAC ACAGAGTAAA TTCCCAAATT ATTCCATCAT TAAAAGATAC
    16081 GAGGCGCGTG TAAGTTACAG GCAAGCGATC CGTCCTAAGA AACCA
//
